Addgene plasmid #146392: pAc5.1B-lambdaN-HA-DmeIF4G-trunc-V5His6_G
Purpose: Insect Expression of DmeIF4G-trunc
Depositing lab: Elisa Izaurralde. Depositing organization: Max Planck Institute for Developmental Biology. Publication: The silencing domain of GW182 interacts with PABPC1 to promote translational repression and degradation of microRNA targets and is required for target release. Zekri L, Huntzinger E, Heimstadt S, Izaurralde E. Mol Cell Biol. 2009 Dec;29(23):6220-31. doi: 10.1128/MCB.01081-09. Epub 2009 Sep 21. PubMed 19797087.
Backbone
  Vector backbone: Unknown
  Vector type: Insect Expression
Growth in bacteria
  Bacterial resistance: Ampicillin, 100 μg/mL
  Growth temperature: 37°C
  Growth strain: DH5alpha
  Copy number: Low Copy
Gene/Insert
  Gene/Insert name: DmeIF4G-trunc
  Species: D. melanogaster (fly)
  Mutation: 322-1666 truncated version of elF4G sequence with 2 mutations (A431D and L445S) compared to NCBI: NM_079901.3
  Entrez Gene: eIF4G1 (a.k.a. Dmel_CG10811, CG10811, Dmel\CG10811, EIF4G, EIF4G1, Eif4G, deIF4G, eIF-4G, eIF4G, eIF4g, eiF-4G, p200)
  Cloning method: Unknown
Terms and licenses: Academic/Nonprofit Terms; Industry Terms: Not Available to Industry
Depositor comments: Plasmids from this collection were made available to the research community and donated after the lab closed. Please note that the sequence provided by the depositing laboratory may be theoretical/predicted or based on Sanger sequencing results. There may be discrepancies between sequencing results obtained by Addgene and the depositor sequence. If an Addgene verified sequence is not available, please contact before placing your order to request that our lab fully sequence the plasmid.
How to cite: pAc5.1B-lambdaN-HA-DmeIF4G-trunc-V5His6_G was a gift from Elisa Izaurralde (Addgene plasmid # 146392 ; http://n2t.net/addgene:146392 ; RRID:Addgene_146392)
