[The description below was written by a language model from this plasmid's Addgene catalogue record and pLannotate feature annotations shown in this document.]
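Description:
pAc5.1B-lambdaN-HA-DmeIF4G-trunc-V5His6_G is an insect-cell expression plasmid for producing a truncated, tagged form of Drosophila melanogaster eIF4G. The catalogue lists the backbone as unknown, although the name and the annotated parts point to a pAc5.1-type vector. It is maintained in E. coli through a ColE1/pUC-family origin and selected with ampicillin via the β-lactamase gene and its bla promoter. The annotation describes the origin as high copy, whereas the catalogue records the plasmid as low copy. Short fragments of a tetracycline-resistance gene and of SV40 large T antigen are also detected; these appear to be non-functional backbone remnants. No marker for selection in insect cells is annotated.

Expression is driven by the constitutive Drosophila actin 5C promoter and terminated by an SV40 polyadenylation signal. The open reading frame begins with a short fragment of bacteriophage lambda N protein, the peptide that binds boxB RNA hairpins, followed by an HA epitope. The insert then encodes residues 322–1666 of eIF4G, which carry two substitutions (A431D and L445S) relative to the reference transcript. A V5 epitope follows the insert, and the name indicates a His6 tag as well, though this is not annotated. The lambdaN fusion allows the protein to be tethered to reporter mRNAs carrying boxB sites, a common way to test a factor's effect on translation or mRNA stability. The record itself states only insect expression as the purpose, in the context of work on GW182-mediated microRNA silencing.

Two sequence records are provided, of 9,459 and 9,524 nt. They share the same architecture, but the HA tag is annotated only in the longer one, and the eIF4G coding region is not annotated in either.
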