Features (pLannotate 1.2.2; 9 found; start..end, strand, type, name):
      1..2510    +  promoter       Ac5 promoter: Drosophila melanogaster actin 5C promoter
   2531..2596    +  CDS            N (fragment): REGN_LAMBD - Experimental evidence at protein level: Swiss-Prot protein existence level 1. Plays a role as a transcriptional antitermination factor that allows the virus to initiate its lytic phase. Activates expression of the delayed viral early genes by modifying host RNA polymerase (RNAP) into a form that is resistant to termination signals. This antitermination function requires the host NusA protein which serves to stabilize the interaction between antitermination protein N and host RNA polymerase. From Escherichia phage lambda (Bacteriophage lambda).
   6710..6751    +  CDS            V5 tag: epitope tag from simian virus 5
   6851..6985    -  polyA_signal   SV40 poly(A) signal: SV40 polyadenylation signal
   7008..7092    -  CDS            large T antigen (fragment): large T antigen from SV40 (simian virus 40)
   7093..7540    +  CDS            TcR (fragment): tetracycline efflux protein; tet; confers resistance to tetracycline
   7586..8174    -  rep_origin     ori: high-copy-number ColE1/pMB1/pBR322/pUC origin of replication
   8345..9205    -  CDS            AmpR: β-lactamase; bla; confers resistance to ampicillin, carbenicillin, and related antibiotics
   9206..9310    -  promoter       AmpR promoter: bla
>Addgene plasmid #146392 | pAc5.1B-lambdaN-HA-DmeIF4G-trunc-V5His6_G | addgene full sequence | sequence record 445011 | Addgene NGS Result
CATGAATGGCATCAACTCTGAATCAAATCTTTGCAGATGCACCTACTTCTCATTTCCACTGTCACATCAT
TTTTCCAGATCTCGCTGCCTGTTATGTGGCCCACAAACCAAGACACGTTTTATGGCCATTAAAGCTGGCT
GATCGTCGCCAAACACCAAATACATAATGAATATGTACACATTCGAGAAAGAAGCGATCAAAGAAGCGTC
TTCGGGCGGAGTAGGAGAATGCGGAGGAGAAGGAGAACGAGCTGATCTAGTATCTCTCCACAATCCAATG
CCAACTGACCAACTGGCCATATTCGGAGCAATTTGAAGCCAATTTCCATCGCCTGGCGATCGCTCCATTC
TTGGCTATATGTTTTTCACCGTTACCCGGGGCCATTTTCAAAGACTCGTCGGCAAGATAAGATTGTGTCA
CTCGCTGTCTCTCTTCATTTGTCGAAGAATGCTGAGGAATTTCGCGATGACGTCGGCGAGTATTTTGAAG
AATGAGAATAATTTGTATTTATACGAAAATCAGTTAGTGGAATTTTCTACAAAAACATGTTATCTATAGA
TAATTTTGTTGCAAAATATGTTGACTATGACAAAGATTGTATGTATATACCTTTAATGTATTCTCATTTT
CTTATGTATTTATAATGGCAATGATGATACTGATGATATTTTAAGATGATGCCAGACCAAAAGGCTTGAA
TTTCTGCGTCTTTTGCCGAACGCAGTGCATGTGCAATTGTTGTTTTTTGGAATATTCAATTTTCGGACTG
TCCGCTTTGATTTCAGTTTCTTGGCTTATTCAAAAAGCAAAGTAAAGCCAAAAAAGCGAGATGGCAATAC
CAAATGCGGCAAAACGGTAGTGGAAGGAAAGGGGTGCGGGGCAGCGGAAGGAAGGGTGGGGCGGGGCGTG
GCGGGGTCTGTGGCTGGGCGCGACGTCACCGACGTTGGAGCCACTCCTTTGACCATGTGTGCGTGTGTGT
ATTATTCGTGTCTCGCCACTCGCCGGTTGTTTTTTTCTTTTTATGCTGCGCTCTCTCTAGCGCCATCTCG
CTTACGCATGCTCAACGCACCGCATGTTGCCGTTTCCTTTTATGCGTCATTTTGGCTCGAAATAGGCAAT
TATTTAAACAAAGATTAGTCAACGAAAACGCTAAAATAAATAAGTCTACAATATGGTTACTTATTGCCAT
GTGTGTGCAGCCAACGATAGCAACAAAAGCAACAACACAGGTGGCTTTCCCTCTTTCACTTTTTGTTTGC
AAGCCGCGTGCGAGCAAGACGGCACGACCGGCAAACGCAATTACGCTGACAAAGAGCAGACGAAGTTTTG
GCGAAAAACATCAAGGCGCCTGATACGAATGCATTTGCAATAACAATTGCGATATTTAATATTGTTTATG
AAGCTGTTTGACTTCAAAACACACAAAAAAAAAAATAAAACAAATTATTTGAAAGAGAATTAGGAATCGG
ACGCTTATCGTTAGGGTAACAACAAGAAATGCTTACTGAGTCACAGCCTCTGGAAAACTGCCGCAAGCCA
GAGAGAGAGAGAAAAAGAGGGAGAGCAGCTTAGACCGCATGTGCTTGTGTGTGAGGCGTCTCTCTCTTCG
TCTCTGTTGCGCAAACGCATAGACTGCACTGAAAAAATCGATTACCTATTTTTTATGAATGAATATTTGC
ACTATTACTATTCAAAACTATTAAGATAGCAATCACATTCAATAGCCAAATACTATACCACCTGAGCGAT
GCAACGAAATGATCAATTTGAGCAAAAATGCTGCATATTTAGGACGGCATCATTATAGAAATGCTTCTTG
CTGTGTACTTTTCTCTCGTCTGGCAGCTGTTTCGCCGTTATTGTTAAAACCGGCTTAAGTTAGGTGTGTT
TTCTACGACTAGTGAATGCCCTACTAGAAGATGTGTGTTGCACAAAATGTCCCTGGAATAACCAATTTGA
AGTGCAGATAGCAGTAAACGTAAGCTAATATGAATATTATTTAACTGTAATGTTTTAATATCGCTGGACA
TTACTAATAAACCCACTATAAACACATGTACATATGTATGTTTTGGCATACAATGAGTAGTTGGGGAAAA
AATGTGTAAAAGCACCGTGACCATCACAGCATAAAGATAACCAGCTGAAGTATCGAATATGAGTAACCCC
CAAATTGAATCACATGCCGCAACTGATAGGACCCATGGAAGTACACTCTTCATGGCGATATACAAGACAC
ACACAAGCACGAACACCCAGTTGCGGAGGAAATTCTCCGTAAATGAAAACCCAATCGGCGAACAATTCAT
ACCCATATATGGTAAAAGTTTTGAACGCGACTTGAGAGCGGAGAGCATTGCGGCTGATAAGGTTTTAGCG
CTAAGCGGGCTTTATAAAACGGGCTGCGGGACCAGTTTTCATATCACTACCGTTTGAGTTCTTGTGCTGT
GTGGATACTCCTCCCGACACAAAGCCGCTCCATCAGCCAGCAGTCGTCTAATCCAGAGACCCCGGATCGG
GGTACCCAACATGGACGCACAAACACGACGACGTGAGCGTCGCGCTGAGAAACAAGCTCAATGGAAAGCT
GCAAACGGTGGATCTCCTCCAAGCTTGAATTCTGCAGATATCCAGCACAGTGGCGGCCGCATGACTGATG
CTCCTTCGGTTGAAATATTACCAACGCCCCAAAGAGGGAGAAGCAAAAAAATTCCTATAGTGTCTCCTAA
AAATGTATCTGAGTCCATAGTTGCTCCTATCACTGATGAAACGGATGATGCAGGGTCAACACCGATATCC
AGAGCCACCGAAGAATCTATGCCACCTAATCAGACCCATCCAAATTTACTCATATCCGATTCATCAAAAC
ATAAGCAAGCAGTATCAAATAGTGAGATTTCAAAAGACGCTCCTACTGGTTTAAAGGAAATGCATGTTGC
TGAGCTGGAGTCCAGTGTAGCCTCCGAAAATCATCCAGATGGAATACTAGATGTCAATGTCAACAAGAGT
TCACAATCATCGGATTTTTCTGCAGATCCCGAAATTGATAGTATTGGCGCAATATCACCTACGAGTCCAA
ACGCAGTTTCTCCTATTTTACACGAAGTTTTAGATAATACTGAGTTGTCAAAAAAATTAGAGAATTCTAC
GACAGAAAGATTTAAAGATAGCCAAAGCGTAGAGAAGCCAACTCATCAAGAACTAAGTTTAAGAAATGCC
ACAGACGAGACTGAAATATCCGCAATGGCATTACAAGATGTGAATAGTTTGGATAATAACCAAATTGAAA
AAACATACCCTTCAAAGCCGAAACTCAATGTAGATGTTTCAGAAGACATTTCCTCCAGAGAGTCAGCAAT
AAAGTCAACTTCTACAAAAAATACAGGAGTAGATGTAGGTCTCCAATCAGATTCTAAGCCAGAGACTACC
CTTAACGATAAACAGGACTCTACTGACCTAAAAGTGAAAGTGTCTGCAAAAATTTCATCTATCATAAACT
ATAATGAGGGTCAATGGTCACCAAACAATCCAAGCGGAAAAAAACAATACGACCGAGAACAGTTATTACA
GTTACGCGAGGTTAAGGCCTCACGTATACAACCAGAGGTAAAAAATGTGTCTATTCTTCCTCAACCAAAC
TTAATGCCATCATTTATTCGAAATAACAATAATAACAAGCGAGTACAATCGATGGTTGGTATTATTGGCA
ATCGTAGCAATGAATCGGCGGGAAATTATATTGGTAAACAGATGTCGATGTCTGGCGTACAAAGTGGCGG
CGGTAGAAGCAGTATGAAGGGCATGATACACGTAAATTTATCATTAAATCAAGATGTAAAGTTAAGTGAA
AATGAAAATGCATGGCGCCCTCGGGTCTTAAATAAATCTGATGGTGATAGCGACGCGAAATCTGCACTCG
AAAAAGATGAATTGGTACGTCGTGTTCGGGGTATTTTAAATAAGCTTACCCCAGAAAGGTTTGACACACT
TGTTGAGGAGATTATAAAATTGAAAATTGATACACCCGACAAAGTGGACGAAGTAATTGTGTTGGTATTT
GAAAAGGCCATTGATGAGCCAAACTTTTCTGTGTCTTACGCCAGACTATGTCAACGACTTGCTGCGGAAG
TGAAGGTAATAGACGAGCGCATGGAAAGCGAAACCAAATCTAACTCGGCACACTTTCGAAATGCATTGTT
AGATAAAACTGAACAGGAATTCACCCAAAACGTTTCACAAAGCACCGCAAAGGAAAAAAAATTACAGCCA
ATTGTGGATAAAATTAAGAAATGTACTGATGCCAATGAAAAAGCGGAACTTGAGGCATTTTTGGAAGAAG
AAGAAAGAAAAATAAGAAGACGATCCGGAGGGACAGTACGATTTATTGGCGAACTTTTTAAGATATCTAT
GTTGACTGGCAAAATAATATACTCTTGCATCGATACACTTCTTAACCCTCATTCTGAAGACATGCTTGAG
TGTTTGTGCAAGCTGCTTACAACTGTGGGTGCTAAATTTGAAAAGACCCCAGTAAATTCCAAAGACCCTA
GTCGGTGTTATTCGTTGGAAAAATCGATCACCAGGATGCAGGCCATCGCATCGAAAACTGACAAAGATGG
AGCCAGAGTAAGCTCAAGAGTACGATTTATGCTTCAAGACGTCATCGACTTGCGTAAGAATAAATGGCAA
ACTTCGCGGAATGAAGCACCCAAAACTATGGGACAAATTGAAAAAGAGGCAAAGAATGAGCAGCTTTCTG
CACAATATTTTGGTACACTTTCCAGTACTACACCCGGAGGATCGCAGGGCGGCTCTGGTAAACGAGATGA
CCGTGGAAACTCTCGATACGGTGAATCTCGTTCAAGTAGCGCGTATGGTGGCAGCCACAGTCAACGTGGT
GATAATGGCAACCTTCGACACCAGCAGCAGAACAACGTCGGGGGAAACGTCTCTGGAGGTGCTGGACACT
CCAATGGAAACAATGATGAAAATACTTGGCATGTGCAAACCAGCAAAGGTAGCCGCTCTCTAGCGGTTGA
CAGCAATAAACTGGAAGGCCTGTCTAAACTTTCTGACCAAAATCTGGAAACAAAGAAGATGGGTGGATTG
ACGCAATTCATTTGGATTAGTAGTGACACGACAAGACTATCGTCGGCGCCGACACCAACCCCATCCAATC
CTTTCGCTGTGCTCTCATCCCTAATTGATAAAAATAGTAATGAAAGGGATCGCGATCGCAGTGGACCCAG
AAACAAAGGATCATACAACAAAGGTTCTATGGAGCGGGATCGTTATGATAGAGGTATGCATTCGAGAACT
GGATCATCTCAGGGATCACGAGAAAACTCATCCTCCCGCGGTGGTCAGCAGGGTCGAACTTTATTGAGTT
CATCAGTTCAAAAATCTACTAGTCATTCAAAATACACCCAACAGGCACCACCTACACGGCATACTGTTAA
AGCCCAGTCATCAGTGGGCAGCTCTAACGTTAACACAGGTCCACTCTACCGTGGAAGTGAGCAGCAAACA
TCAGCAACCTTCTCGCAGACCACCCGTTCTGTTGCTCCTGTAGCAGTGTTCATCGAAGCTAGCGAAACAG
ATTTAAAACTCATCAAATCTGTTGTTTCAGAAATTGTAGACCTATCAGCTGCATCTAAAGAAGTCACGCC
CGGTGCAGTTTCGTGCATAAAACGAGTACCAGAGAAACTACGGTGCAGTTTCATTTATTATATTTTAACA
GATTATTTGCATTTAGCAAATGTAGGTAAACAGTACAGGCGGTATTTATCTATTGCCGTCTCCCAACTTA
TTCAGCAGAATTACATTTCTGCCGATCATTTGAGACTGGCTTACAACGAATTTACCGTATATGCAAACGA
TTTGATTGTTGATATTCCGGAGCTTTGGCTATACATTCTTCAATTTGCCGGGCCACTAATTGTAAAGAAA
ATATTGACTATATCAGATTTGTGGAACAACAATTTAAAAGAAAATAGTCCATCAAACGTCGCTAAAAAGT
TCCTTAAAACATACTTGATATATTGCACACAAGAAGTTGGACCAAATTTTGCTCGGAATATGTGGATCAA
GTTTAACCTAAAATGGTCAGATTTTATGCCTGAAAGTGAAGTTGCCGACTTTATTAAATTTAACAGACTG
GAATATGTGGAAAACGAATCAAAGTCGCCAGTGATTGATCATAGAGAGACTCCAGAAAAGCACGTTAAAA
ATGTGATAGACCATATTGAGCACTTACTAAAGGAAGGAACAACGGCGGACTGCATTATTGATTATAGTAA
CGGAAATATAATGGTGGTTGATAAGTTGTTTATCAGAGGATTGACGGAAACATTGAGTAATTTCTCGATT
CACTACAAGGACAACAGTTACAAGCTTGAGTCCGAAACCTTTCAAAAGTTTTGCATACCGGTTTTGCAGA
GATACATTGATTCTAATGAAGACCACCAACTTGAATGTTTATATACTTTGCAGCTTTTAGTTCATGGATT
GGAGCATCCAAGAGGGTTGCTGAGTGAACTAATTGGCGAGCTATATGATGCCTTTGTAATACAGAAGGAA
TCGCTTTGTAAGTGGCGAGATTCAAAGGATCAGTCTGCTGGCAAGGGCGTTGCTGTAAAAAGTCTTAATC
CTTTTTTTAACTCGTTGTTAAACGATGATGCCAACAGTCTAGAGGGCCCGCGGTTCGAAGGTAAGCCTAT
CCCTAACCCTCTCCTCGGTCTCGATTCTACGCGTACCGGTCATCATCACCATCACCATTGAGTTTAAACC
CGCTGATCAGCCTCGACTGTGCCTTCTAAGGCCTGAGCTCGCTGATCAGCCTCGATCGAGGATCCAGACA
TGATAAGATACATTGATGAGTTTGGACAAACCACAACTAGAATGCAGTGAAAAAAATGCTTTATTTGTGA
AATTTGTGATGCTATTGCTTTATTTGTAACCATTATAAGCTGCAATAAACAAGTTAACAACAACAATTGC
ATTCATTTTATGTTTCAGGTTCAGGGGGAGGTGTGGGAGGTTTTTTAAAGCAAGTAAAACCTCTACAAAT
GTGGTATGGCTGATTATGATCAGTCGACCGATGCCCTTGAGAGCCTTCAACCCAGTCAGCTCCTTCCGGT
GGGCGCGGGGCATGACTATCGTCGCCGCACTTATGACTGTCTTCTTTATCATGCAACTCGTAGGACAGGT
GCCGGCAGCGCTCTGGGTCATTTTCGGCGAGGACCGCTTTCGCTGGAGCGCGACGATGATCGGCCTGTCG
CTTGCGGTATTCGGAATCTTGCACGCCCTCGCTCAAGCCTTCGTCACTGGTCCCGCCACCAAACGTTTCG
GCGAGAAGCAGGCCATTATCGCCGGCATGGCGGCCGACGCGCTGGGCTACGTCTTGCTGGCGTTCGCGAC
GCGAGGCTGGATGGCCTTCCCCATTATGATTCTTCTCGCTTCCGGCGGCATCGGGATGCCCGCGTTGCAG
GCCATGCTGTCCAGGCAGGTAGATGACGACCATCAGGGACAGCTTCAAGGCCAGCAAAAGGCCAGGAACC
GTAAAAAGGCCGCGTTGCTGGCGTTTTTCCATAGGCTCCGCCCCCCTGACGAGCATCACAAAAATCGACG
CTCAAGTCAGAGGTGGCGAAACCCGACAGGACTATAAAGATACCAGGCGTTTCCCCCTGGAAGCTCCCTC
GTGCGCTCTCCTGTTCCGACCCTGCCGCTTACCGGATACCTGTCCGCCTTTCTCCCTTCGGGAAGCGTGG
CGCTTTCTCATAGCTCACGCTGTAGGTATCTCAGTTCGGTGTAGGTCGTTCGCTCCAAGCTGGGCTGTGT
GCACGAACCCCCCGTTCAGCCCGACCGCTGCGCCTTATCCGGTAACTATCGTCTTGAGTCCAACCCGGTA
AGACACGACTTATCGCCACTGGCAGCAGCCACTGGTAACAGGATTAGCAGAGCGAGGTATGTAGGCGGTG
CTACAGAGTTCTTGAAGTGGTGGCCTAACTACGGCTACACTAGAAGGACAGTATTTGGTATCTGCGCTCT
GCTGAAGCCAGTTACCTTCGGAAAAAGAGTTGGTAGCTCTTGATCCGGCAAACAAACCACCGCTGGTAGC
GGTGGTTTTTTTGTTTGCAAGCAGCAGATTACGCGCAGAAAAAAAGGATCTCAAGAAGATCCTTTGATCT
TTTCTACGGGGTCTGACGCTCAGTGGAACGAAAACTCACGTTAAGGGATTTTGGTCATGAGATTATCAAA
AAGGATCTTCACCTAGATCCTTTTAAATTAAAAATGAAGTTTTAAATCAATCTAAAGTATATATGAGTAA
ACTTGGTCTGACAGTTACCAATGCTTAATCAGTGAGGCACCTATCTCAGCGATCTGTCTATTTCGTTCAT
CCATAGTTGCCTGACTCCCCGTCGTGTAGATAACTACGATACGGGAGGGCTTACCATCTGGCCCCAGTGC
TGCAATGATACCGCGAGACCCACGCTCACCGGCTCCAGATTTATCAGCAATAAACCAGCCAGCCGGAAGG
GCCGAGCGCAGAAGTGGTCCTGCAACTTTATCCGCCTCCATCCAGTCTATTAATTGTTGCCGGGAAGCTA
GAGTAAGTAGTTCGCCAGTTAATAGTTTGCGCAACGTTGTTGCCATTGCTGCAGGCATCGTGGTGTCACG
CTCGTCGTTTGGTATGGCTTCATTCAGCTCCGGTTCCCAACGATCAAGGCGAGTTACATGATCCCCCATG
TTGTGCAAAAAAGCGGTTAGCTCCTTCGGTCCTCCGATCGTTGTCAGAAGTAAGTTGGCCGCAGTGTTAT
CACTCATGGTTATGGCAGCACTGCATAATTCTCTTACTGTCATGCCATCCGTAAGATGCTTTTCTGTGAC
TGGTGAGTACTCAACCAAGTCATTCTGAGAATAGTGTATGCGGCGACCGAGTTGCTCTTGCCCGGCGTCA
ACACGGGATAATACCGCGCCACATAGCAGAACTTTAAAAGTGCTCATCATTGGAAAACGTTCTTCGGGGC
GAAAACTCTCAAGGATCTTACCGCTGTTGAGATCCAGTTCGATGTAACCCACTCGTGCACCCAACTGATC
TTCAGCATCTTTTACTTTCACCAGCGTTTCTGGGTGAGCAAAAACAGGAAGGCAAAATGCCGCAAAAAAG
GGAATAAGGGCGACACGGAAATGTTGAATACTCATACTCTTCCTTTTTCAATATTATTGAAGCATTTATC
AGGGTTATTGTCTCATGAGCGGATACATATTTGAATGTATTTAGAAAAATAAACAAATAGGGGTTCCGCG
CACATTTCCCCGAAAAGTGCCACCTGACGTCTAAGAAACCATTATTATCATGACATTAACCTATAAAAAT
AGGCGTATCACGAGGCCCTTTCGTCTTCAAGAATTAATTCTATATTCTAAAAACACAAATGATACTTCTA
AAAAAAAAT
