Features (pLannotate 1.2.2; 10 found; start..end, strand, type, name):
     56..2568    +  promoter       Ac5 promoter: Drosophila melanogaster actin 5C promoter
   2588..2653    +  CDS            N (fragment): REGN_LAMBD - Experimental evidence at protein level: Swiss-Prot protein existence level 1. Plays a role as a transcriptional antitermination factor that allows the virus to initiate its lytic phase. Activates expression of the delayed viral early genes by modifying host RNA polymerase (RNAP) into a form that is resistant to termination signals. This antitermination function requires the host NusA protein which serves to stabilize the interaction between antitermination protein N and host RNA polymerase. From Escherichia phage lambda (Bacteriophage lambda).
   2678..2704    +  CDS            3xHA (fragment): three tandem HA epitope tags
   6809..6850    +  CDS            V5 tag: epitope tag from simian virus 5
   6950..7084    -  polyA_signal   SV40 poly(A) signal: SV40 polyadenylation signal
   7107..7191    -  CDS            large T antigen (fragment): large T antigen from SV40 (simian virus 40)
   7192..7662    +  CDS            TcR (fragment): tetracycline efflux protein; tet; confers resistance to tetracycline
   7706..8294    -  rep_origin     ori: high-copy-number ColE1/pMB1/pBR322/pUC origin of replication
   8465..9325    -  CDS            AmpR: β-lactamase; bla; confers resistance to ampicillin, carbenicillin, and related antibiotics
   9326..9430    -  promoter       AmpR promoter: bla
>Addgene plasmid #146392 | pAc5.1B-lambdaN-HA-DmeIF4G-trunc-V5His6_G | analyzer sequence | sequence record 288837
CTTCAAGGAATTAATTCTATATTCTAAAAACACAAATGATACTTCTAAAAAAAATCATGAATGGCATCAA
CTCTGAATCAAATCTTTGCAGATGCACCTACTTCTCATTTCCACTGTCACATCATTTTTCCAGATCTCGC
TGCCTGTTATGTGGCCCACAAACCAAGACACGTTTTATGGCCATTAAAGCTGGCTGATCGTCGCCAAACA
CCAAATACATATCAATATGTACATTCGAGAAAGAAGCGATCAAAGAAGCGTCTTCGGGCGAGTAGGAGAA
TGCGGAGGAGAAGGAGAACGAGCTGATCTAGTATCTCTCCACAATCCAATGCCAACTGACCAACTGGCCA
TATTCGGAGCAATTTGAAGCCAATTTCCATCGCCTGGCGATCGCTCCATTCTTGGCTATATGTTTTTCAC
CGTTCCCGGGGCCATTTTCAAAGACTCGTCGGTAAGATAAGATTGTGTCACTCGCTGTCTCTCTTCATTT
GTCGAAGAATGCTGAGGAATTTCGCGATGACGTCGGCGAGTATTTTGAAGAATGAGAATAATTTGTATTT
ATACGAAAATCAGTTAGTGGAATTTTCTACAAAAACATGTTATCTATAGATAATTTTGTTGCAAAATATG
TTGACTATGACAAAGATTGTATGTATATACCTTTAATGTATTCTCATTTTCTTATGTATTTATAATGGCA
ATGATGATACTGATGATATTTTAAGATGATGCCAGACCACAGGCTGATTTCTGCGTCTTTTGCCGAACGC
AGTGCATGTGCGGTTGTTGTTTTTTGGAATAGTTTCAATTTTCGGACTGTCCGCTTTGATTTCAGTTTCT
TGGCTTATTCAAAAAGCAAAGTAAAGCCAAAAAAGCGAGATGGCAATACCAAATGCGGCAAAACGGTAGT
GGAAGGAAAGGGGTGCGGGGCAGCGGAAGGAAGGGTGGGGCGGGGCGTGGCGGGGTCTGTGGCTGGGCGC
GACGTCACCGACGTTGGAGCCACTCCTTTGACCATGTGTGCGTGTGTGTATTATTCGTGTCTCGCCACTC
GCCGGTTGTTTTTTTCTTTTTATCTCGCTCTCTCTAGCGCCATCTCGTACGCATGCTCAACGCACCGCAT
GTTGCCGTGTCCTTTATGCGTCATTTTGGCTCGAAATAGGCAATTATTTAAACAAAGATTAGTCAACGAA
AACGCTAAAATAAATAAGTCTACAATATGGTTACTTATTGCCATGTGTGTGCAGCCAACGATAGCAACAA
AAGCAACAACACAGTGGCTTTCCCTCTTTCACTTTTTGTTTGCAAGCGCGTGCGAGCAAGACGGCACGAC
CGGCAAACGCAATTACGCTGACAAAGAGCAGACGAAGTTTTGGCCGAAAAACATCAAGGCGCCTGATACG
AATGCATTTGCAATAACAATTGCGATATTTAATATTGTTTATGAAGCTGTTTGACTTCAAAACACACAAA
AAAAAAAATAAAACAAATTATTTGAAAGAGAATTAGGAATCGGACAGCTTATCGTTACGGGCTAACAGCA
CACCGAGACGAAATAGCTTACCTGACGTCACAGCCTCTGGAAGAACTGCCGCCAAGCAGAGAGAGAGAGA
AAAAGAGGGAGAGCAGCTTAGACCGCATGTGCTTGTGTGTGAGGCGTCTCTCTCTTCGTCTCCTGTTTGC
GCAAACGCATAGACTGCACTGAGAAAATCGATTACCTATTTTTTATGAATGAATATTTGCACTATTACTA
TTCAAAACTATTAAGATAGCAATCACATTCAATAGCCAAATACTATACCACCTGAGCGATGCAACGAAAT
GATCAATTTGAGCAAAAATGCTGCATATTTAGGACGGCATCATTATAGAAATGCTTCTTGCTGTGTACTT
TTCTCTCGTCTGGCAGCTGTTTCGCCGTTATTGTTAAAACCGGCTTAAGTTAGGTGTGTTTTCTACGACT
AGTGATGCCCCTACTAGAAGATGTGTGTTGCACAAATGTCCCTGAATAACCAATTTGAAGTGCAGATAGC
AGTAAACGTAAGCTAATATGAATATTATTTAACTGTAATGTTTTAATATCGCTGGACATTACTAATAAAC
CCACTATAAACACATGTACATATGTATGTTTTGGCATACAATGAGTAGTTGGGGAAAAAATGTGTAAAAG
CACCGTGACCATCACAGCATAAAGATAACCAGCTGAAGTATCGAATATGAGTAACCCCCAAATTGAATCA
CATGCCGCAACTGATAGGACCCATGGAAGTACACTCTTCATGGCGATATACAAGACACACACAAGCACGA
ACACCCAGTTGCGGAGGAAATTCTCCGTAAATGAAAACCCAATCGGCGAACAATTCATACCCATATATGG
TAAAAGTTTTGAACGCGACTTGAGAGCGGAGAGCATTGCGGCTGATAAGGTTTTAGCGCTAAGCGGGCTT
TATAAAACGGGCTGCGGGACCAGTTTTCATATCACTACCGTTTGAGTTCTTGTGCTGTGTGGATACTCCT
CCCGACACAAAGCCGCTCCATCAGCCAGCAGTCGTCTAATCCAGAGACCCCGGATCGGGGTACCAACATG
GACGCACAAACACGACGACGTGAGCGTCGCGCTGAGAAACAAGCTCAATGGAAAGCTGCAAACGGTGGAT
CTCCTCCACATATGGCTTACCCATACGATGTTCCAGATTACGCTCCTCCAAGCTTGAATTCTGCAGATAT
CCAGCACAGTGGCGGCCGCATGACTGATGCTCCTTCGGTTGAAATATTACCAACGCCCCAAAGAGGGAGA
AGCAAAAAAATTCCTATAGTGTCTCCTAAAAATGTATCTGAGTCCATAGTTGCTCCTATCACTGATGAAA
CGGATGATGCAGGGTCAACACCGATATCCAGAGCCACTGAAGAATCTATGCCACCTAATCAGACCCATCC
AAATTTACTCATATCCGATTCATCAAAACATAAGCAAGCAGTATCAAATAGTGAGATTTCAAAAGACGCT
CCTACTGGTTTAAAGGAAATGCATGTTGCTGAGCTGGAGTCCAGTGTAGCCTCCGAAAATCATCCAGCTG
GAATACTAGATGTCAATGTCAACAAGAGTTCACAATCATTGGATTTTTCTGCAGATCCCGAAATTGATAG
TATTGGCGCAATATCACCTACGAGTCCAAACGCAGTTTCTCCTATTTTACACGAAGTTTTAGATAATACT
GAGTTGTCAAAAAAATTAGAGAATTCTACGACAGAAAGATTTAAAGATAGCCAAAGCGTAGAGAAGCCAA
CTCATCAAGAACTAAGTTTAAGAAATGCCACAGACGAGACTGAAATATCCGCAATGGCATTACAAGATGT
GAATAGTTTGGATAATAACCAAATTGAAAAAACATACCCTTCAAAGCCGAAACTCAATGTAGATGTTTCA
GAAGACATTTCCTCCAGAGAGTCAGCAATAAAGTCAACTTCTACAAAAAATACAGGAGTAGATGTAGGTC
TCCAATCAGATTCTAAGCCAGAGACTACCCTTAACGATAAACAGGACTCTACTGACCTAAAAGTGAAAGT
GTCTGCGAAAATTTCATCTATCATAAACTATAATGAGGGTCAATGGTCACCAAACAATCCAAGCGGAAAA
AAACAATACGACCGAGAACAGTTATTACAGTTACGCGAGGTTAAGGCCTCACGTATACAACCAGAGGTAA
AAAATGTGTCTATTCTTCCTCAACCAAACTTAATGCCATCATTTATTCGAAATAACAATAATAACAAGCG
AGTACAATCGATGGTTGGTATTATTGGCAATCGTAGCAATGAATCGGCGGGAAATTATATTGGTAAACAG
ATGTCGATGTCTGGCGTACAAAGTGGCGGCGGTAGAAGCAGTATGAAGGGCATGATACACGTAAATTTAT
CATTAAATCAAGATGTAAAGTTAAGTGAAAATGAAAATGCATGGCGCCCTCGGGTCTTAAATAAATCTGA
TGGTGATAGCGACGCGAAATCTGCACTCGAAAAAGATGAATTGGTACGTCGTGTTCGGGGTATTTTAAAT
AAGCTTACCCCAGAAAGGTTTGACACACTTGTTGAGGAGATTATAAAATTGAAAATTGATACACCCGACA
AAGTGGACGAAGTAATTGTGTTGGTATTTGAAAAGGCCATTGATGAGCCAAACTTTTCTGTGTCTTACGC
CAGACTATGTCAACGACTTGCTGCGGAAGTGAAGGTAATAGACGAGCGCATGGAAAGCGAAACCAAATCT
AACTCGGCACACTTTCGAAATGCATTGTTAGATAAAACTGAACAGGAATTCACCCAAAACGTTTCACAAA
GCACCGCAAAGGAAAAAAAATTACAGCCAATTGTGGATAAAATTAAGAAATGTACTGATGCCAATGAAAA
AGCGGAACTTGAGGCATTTTTGGAAGAAGAAGAAAGAAAAATAAGAAGACGATCCGGAGGGACAGTACGA
TTTATTGGCGAACTTTTTAAGATATCTATGTTGACTGGCAAAATAATATACTCTTGCATCGATACACTTC
TTAACCCTCATTCTGAAGACATGCTTGAGTGTTTGTGCAAGCTGCTTACAACTGTGGGTGCTAAATTTGA
AAAGACCCCAGTAAATTCCAAAGACCCTAGTCGGTGTTATTCGTTGGAAAAATCGATCACCAGGATGCAG
GCCATCGCATCGAAAACTGACAAAGATGGAGCCAGAGTAAGCTCAAGAGTACGATTTATGCTTCAAGACG
TTATCGACTTGCGTAAGAATAAATGGCAAACTTCGCGGAATGAAGCACCCAAAACTATGGGACAAATTGA
AAAAGAGGCAAAGAATGAGCAGCTTTCTGCACAATATTTTGGTACACTTTCCAGTACTACACCCGGAGGA
TCGCAGGGCGGCTCTGGTAAACGAGATGACCGTGGAAACTCTCGATACGGTGAATCTCGTTCAAGTAGCG
CGTATGGTGGCAGCCACAGTCAACGTGGTGATAATGGCAACCTTCGACACCAGCAGCAGAACAACGTCGG
GGGAAACGTCTCTGGAGGTGCTGGACACTCCAATGGAAACAATGATGAAAATACTTGGCATGTGCAAACC
AGCAAAGGTAGCCGCTCTCTAGCGGTTGACAGCAATAAACTGGAAGGCCTGTCTAAACTTTCTGACCAAA
ATCTGGAAACAAAGAAGATGGGTGGATTAACGCAATTCATTTGGATTAGTAGTGACACGACAAGACTATC
GTCGGCGCCGACACCAACCCCATCCAATCCTTTCGCTGTGCTCTCATCCCTAATTGATAAAAATAGTAAT
GAAAGGGATCGCGATCGCAGTGGACCCAGAAACAAAGGATCATACAACAAAGGTTCTATGGAGCGGGATC
GTTATGATAGAGGTATGCATTCGAGAACTGGATCATCTCAGGGATCACGAGAAAACTCATCCTCCCGCGG
TGGTCAGCAGGGTCGAACTTTATTGAGTTCATCAGTTCAAAAATCTACTAGTCATTCAAAATACACCCAA
CAGGCACCACCTACACGGCATACTGTTAAAGCCCAGTCATCAGTGGGCAGCTCTAACGTTAACACAGGTC
CACTCTACCGTGGAAGTGAGCAGCAAACATCAGCAACCTTCTCGCAGACCACCCGTTCTGTTGCTCCTGT
AGCAGTGTTCATCGAAGCTAGCGAAACAGATTTAAAACTCATCAAATCTGTTGTTTCAGAAATTGTAGAC
CTATCAGCTGCATCTAAAGAAGTCACGCCCGGTGCAGTTTCGTGCATAAAACGAGTACCAGAGAAACTAC
GGTGCAGTTTCATTTATTATATTTTAACAGATTATTTGCATTTAGCAAATGTAGGTAAACAGTACAGGCG
GTATTTATCTATTGCCGTCTCCCAACTTATTCAGCAGAATTACATTTCTGCCGATCATTTGAGACTGGCT
TACAACGAATTTACCGTATATGCAAACGATTTGATTGTTGATATTCCGGAGCTTTGGCTATACATTCTTC
AATTTGCCGGGCCACTAATTGTAAAGAAAATATTGACTATATCAGATTTGTGGAACAACAATTTAAAAGA
AAATAGTCCATCAAACGTCGCTAAAAAGTTCCTTAAAACATACTTGATATATTGCACACAAGAAGTTGGA
CCAAATTTTGCTCGGAATATGTGGATCAAGTTTAACCTAAAATGGTCAGATTTTATGCCTGAAAGTGAAG
TTGCCGACTTTATTAAATTTAACAGACTGGAATATGTGGAAAACGAATCAAAGTCGCCAGTGATTGATCA
TAGAGAGACTCCAGAAAAGCACGTTAAAAATGTGATAGACCATATTGAGCACTTACTAAAGGAAGGAACA
ACGGCGGACTGCATTATTGATTATAGTAACGGAAATATAATGGTGGTTGATAAGTTGTTTATCAGAGGAT
TGACGGAAACATTGAGTAATTTCTCGATTCACTACAAGGACAACAGTTACAAGCTTGAGTCCGAAACCTT
TCAAAAGTTTTGCATACCGGTTTTGCAGAGATACATTGATTCTAATGAAGACCACCAACTTGAATGTTTA
TATACTTTGCAGCTTTTAGTTCATGGATTGGAGCATCCAAGAGGGTTGCTGAGTGAACTAATTGGCGAGC
TATATGATGCCTTTGTAATACAGAAGGAATCGCTTTGTAAGTGGCGAGATTCAAAGGATCAGTCTGCTGG
CAAGGGCGTTGCTGTAAAAAGTCTTAATCCTTTTTTTAACTCGTTGTTAAACGATGATGCCAACAGTCTA
GAGGGCCCGCGGTTCGAAGGTAAGCCTATCCCTAACCCTCTCCTCGGTCTCGATTCTACGCGTACCGGTC
ATCATCACCATCACCATTGAGTTTAAACCCGCTGATCAGCCTCGACTGTGCCTTCTAAGGCCTGAGCTCG
CTGATCAGCCTCGATCGAGGATCCAGACATGATAAGATACATTGATGAGTTTGGACAAACCACAACTAGA
ATGCAGTGAAAAAAATGCTTTATTTGTGAAATTTGTGATGCTATTGCTTTATTTGTAACCATTATAAGCT
GCAATAAACAAGTTAACAACAACAATTGCATTCATTTTATGTTTCAGGTTCAGGGGGAGGTGTGGGAGGT
TTTTTAAAGCAAGTAAAACCTCTACAAATGTGGTATGGCTGATTATGATCAGTCGACCGATGCCCTTGAG
AGCCTTCAACCCAGTCAGCTCCTTCCGGTGGGCGCGGGGCATGACTATCGTCGCCGCACTTATGACTGTC
TTCTTTATCATGCAACTCGTAGGACAGGTGCCGGCAGCGCTCTGGGTCATTTTCGGCGAGGACCGCTTTC
GCTGGAGCGCGACGATGATCGGCCTGTCGCTTGCGGTATTCGGAATCTTGCACGCCCTCGCTCAAGCCTT
CGTCACTGGTCCCGCCACCAAACGTTTCGGCGAGAAGCAGGCCATTATCGCCGGCATGGCGGCCGACGCG
CTGGGCTACGTCTTGCTGGCGTTCGCGACGCGAGGCTGGATGGCCTTCCCCATTATGATTCTTCTCGCTT
CCGGCGGCATCGGGATGCCCGCGTTGCAGGCCATGCTGTCCAGGCAGGTAGATGACGACCATCAGGGACA
GCTTCAAGGATCGCTCGCGGCTCTTACCAGCCAGCAAAAGGCCAGGAACCGTAAAAAGGCCGCGTTGCTG
GCGTTTTTCCATAGGCTCCGCCCCCCTGACGAGCATCACAAAAATCGACGCTCAAGTCAGAGGTGGCGAA
ACCCGACAGGACTATAAAGATACCAGGCGTTTCCCCCTGGAAGCTCCCTCGTGCGCTCTCCTGTTCCGAC
CCTGCCGCTTACCGGATACCTGTCCGCCTTTCTCCCTTCGGGAAGCGTGGCGCTTTCTCAATGCTCACGC
TGTAGGTATCTCAGTTCGGTGTAGGTCGTTCGCTCCAAGCTGGGCTGTGTGCACGAACCCCCCGTTCAGC
CCGACCGCTGCGCCTTATCCGGTAACTATCGTCTTGAGTCCAACCCGGTAAGACACGACTTATCGCCACT
GGCAGCAGCCACTGGTAACAGGATTAGCAGAGCGAGGTATGTAGGCGGTGCTACAGAGTTCTTGAAGTGG
TGGCCTAACTACGGCTACACTAGAAGGACAGTATTTGGTATCTGCGCTCTGCTGAAGCCAGTTACCTTCG
GAAAAAGAGTTGGTAGCTCTTGATCCGGCAAACAAACCACCGCTGGTAGCGGTGGTTTTTTTGTTTGCAA
GCAGCAGATTACGCGCAGAAAAAAAGGATCTCAAGAAGATCCTTTGATCTTTTCTACGGGGTCTGACGCT
CAGTGGAACGAAAACTCACGTTAAGGGATTTTGGTCATGAGATTATCAAAAAGGATCTTCACCTAGATCC
TTTTAAATTAAAAATGAAGTTTTAAATCAATCTAAAGTATATATGAGTAAACTTGGTCTGACAGTTACCA
ATGCTTAATCAGTGAGGCACCTATCTCAGCGATCTGTCTATTTCGTTCATCCATAGTTGCCTGACTCCCC
GTCGTGTAGATAACTACGATACGGGAGGGCTTACCATCTGGCCCCAGTGCTGCAATGATACCGCGAGACC
CACGCTCACCGGCTCCAGATTTATCAGCAATAAACCAGCCAGCCGGAAGGGCCGAGCGCAGAAGTGGTCC
TGCAACTTTATCCGCCTCCATCCAGTCTATTAATTGTTGCCGGGAAGCTAGAGTAAGTAGTTCGCCAGTT
AATAGTTTGCGCAACGTTGTTGCCATTGCTGCAGGCATCGTGGTGTCACGCTCGTCGTTTGGTATGGCTT
CATTCAGCTCCGGTTCCCAACGATCAAGGCGAGTTACATGATCCCCCATGTTGTGCAAAAAAGCGGTTAG
CTCCTTCGGTCCTCCGATCGTTGTCAGAAGTAAGTTGGCCGCAGTGTTATCACTCATGGTTATGGCAGCA
CTGCATAATTCTCTTACTGTCATGCCATCCGTAAGATGCTTTTCTGTGACTGGTGAGTACTCAACCAAGT
CATTCTGAGAATAGTGTATGCGGCGACCGAGTTGCTCTTGCCCGGCGTCAACACGGGATAATACCGCGCC
ACATAGCAGAACTTTAAAAGTGCTCATCATTGGAAAACGTTCTTCGGGGCGAAAACTCTCAAGGATCTTA
CCGCTGTTGAGATCCAGTTCGATGTAACCCACTCGTGCACCCAACTGATCTTCAGCATCTTTTACTTTCA
CCAGCGTTTCTGGGTGAGCAAAAACAGGAAGGCAAAATGCCGCAAAAAAGGGAATAAGGGCGACACGGAA
ATGTTGAATACTCATACTCTTCCTTTTTCAATATTATTGAAGCATTTATCAGGGTTATTGTCTCATGAGC
GGATACATATTTGAATGTATTTAGAAAAATAAACAAATAGGGGTTCCGCGCACATTTCCCCGAAAAGTGC
CACCTGACGTCTAAGAAACCATTATTATCATGACATTAACCTATAAAAATAGGCGTATCACGAGGCCCTT
TCGT
